Addgene plasmid #231865: pDest17_Gcn4 Swap2
Purpose: Bacterial expression of N-terminally 6His tagged Gcn4 Swap2
Depositing lab: Aseem Ansari & Tanja Mittag. Depositing organization: St. Jude Children's Research Hospital. Publication: Reconciling competing models on the roles of condensates and soluble complexes in transcription factor function. Bremer A, Lang WH, Kempen RP, Sweta K, Taylor AB, Borgia MB, Ansari AZ, Mittag T. bioRxiv [Preprint]. 2024 Nov 22:2024.11.21.624739. doi: 10.1101/2024.11.21.624739. PubMed 39605529.
Backbone
  Vector backbone: pDest17
  Backbone manufacturer: Invtirogen
  Vector type: Bacterial Expression
Growth in bacteria
  Bacterial resistance: Ampicillin, 100 μg/mL
  Growth temperature: 37°C
  Growth strain: DH5alpha
  Copy number: Low Copy
Gene/Insert
  Gene/Insert name: Gcn4 Swap2
  Species: S. cerevisiae (budding yeast)
  Promoter: T7
  Tag / fusion protein: 6xHis, TEV cleavage site (N terminal on backbone)
  Cloning method: Gateway Cloning
Terms and licenses: Academic/Nonprofit Terms; Industry Terms: Not Available to Industry
Depositor comments: The depositing lab recommends using BL21_pLysS strain for protein expression and purification. Please visit https://doi.org/10.1101/2024.11.21.624739 for bioRxiv preprint.
How to cite: pDest17_Gcn4 Swap2 was a gift from Aseem Ansari & Tanja Mittag (Addgene plasmid # 231865 ; http://n2t.net/addgene:231865 ; RRID:Addgene_231865)
