[The description below was written by a language model from this plasmid's Addgene catalogue record and pLannotate feature annotations shown in this document.]
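Description:
pDest17_Gcn4 Swap2 is a bacterial expression plasmid of about 5.1 kb built in the pDEST17 Gateway destination backbone, designed to produce an N-terminally His-tagged variant of the Saccharomyces cerevisiae transcription factor Gcn4 in E. coli. It replicates from a ColE1/pBR322-type origin. The backbone also carries the rop gene and the bom mobility region, consistent with the low copy number listed in the record. Selection is with ampicillin through the β-lactamase gene (AmpR) and its own promoter. The tetracycline-resistance sequences and the tet promoter are annotated only as fragments, so they appear to be non-functional remnants of the pBR322-derived backbone.

The expression cassette runs from a T7 promoter and the phage T7 gene 10 ribosome binding site through to a T7 terminator, so transcription depends on a host that supplies T7 RNA polymerase. The depositors recommend a BL21 pLysS strain for expression and purification. The reading frame begins with a polyhistidine tag, recorded as 6xHis, and continues through the attB1 site left by Gateway recombination. A TEV protease cleavage site follows, allowing the tag to be removed after affinity purification. Next comes the Gcn4 Swap2 insert, which ends before attB2. Automated annotation matches only part of the insert to native GCN4, which fits an engineered sequence variant, but the record does not say what the "Swap2" design changes. The associated work concerns the roles of condensates and soluble complexes in transcription factor function, so the purified protein is presumably meant for in vitro studies of that kind.
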