Features (pLannotate 1.2.2; 18 found; start..end, strand, type, name):
     21..39      +  promoter       T7 promoter: promoter for bacteriophage T7 RNA polymerase
     71..93      +  RBS            RBS: efficient ribosome binding site from bacteriophage T7 gene 10 (Olins and Rangwala, 1989)
    111..131     +  CDS            8xHis (fragment): 8xHis affinity tag
    140..164     +  protein_bind   attB1: mutant version of attB; recombination site for the Gateway® BP reaction BP Clonase™
    170..186     +  CDS            TEV site (fragment): tobacco etch virus (TEV) protease recognition and cleavage site
    347..526     +  CDS            GCN4 (fragment): GCN4_YEAST - Also known as AAS101 From Saccharomyces cerevisiae (strain ATCC 204508 / S288c) (Baker's yeast).
    531..555     -  protein_bind   attB2: mutant version of attB; recombination site for the Gateway® BP reaction BP Clonase™
    565..614     +  CDS            SET1 (fragment): solubility-enhancement tag derived from T7 phage gene 10B
    622..669     +  terminator     T7 terminator: transcription terminator for bacteriophage T7 RNA polymerase
    695..987     -  CDS            TcR (fragment): tetracycline efflux protein; tet; confers resistance to tetracycline
   1035..1063    -  promoter       tet promoter: E. coli promoter for tetracycline efflux protein gene
   1176..1280    +  promoter       AmpR promoter: bla
   1281..2141    +  CDS            AmpR: β-lactamase; bla; confers resistance to ampicillin, carbenicillin, and related antibiotics
   2312..2900    +  rep_origin     ori: high-copy-number ColE1/pMB1/pBR322/pUC origin of replication
   3086..3225    -  misc_feature   bom: basis of mobility region from pBR322
   3327..3518    -  CDS            rop: Rop protein, which maintains plasmids at low copy number; rop
   3535..3915    +  CDS            YPB1_ECOLX: Protein predicted: Swiss-Prot protein existence level 4. From Escherichia coli.
   4157..5061    -  CDS            TcR (fragment): tetracycline efflux protein; tet; confers resistance to tetracycline
>Addgene plasmid #231865 | pDest17_Gcn4 Swap2 | addgene full sequence | sequence record 460763 | Addgene NGS Result
AGATCTCGATCCCGCGAAATTAATACGACTCACTATAGGGAGACCACAACGGTTTCCCTCTAGAAATAAT
TTTGTTTAACTTTAAGAAGGAGATATACATATGTCGTACTACCATCACCATCACCATCACCTCGAATCAA
CAAGTTTGTACAAAAAAGCAGGCTTCGAGAACCTGTATTTTCAGGGTAGCGAACTGAGCGAAAGCTTTGA
TAGTGATGATGAACCGATGATTAATGATAGCAGCGCATGGACCGAACTGTTTACCAATAGTGATGCACCG
ATTGAATATAACACCGTGCTGAAAGATACCGTGGATAAAACCGGTAGCGGTAGTGGTAGCGGTTCACCGG
AAAGCAGCGATCCGGCAGCACTGAAACGTGCCCGTAATACCGAAGCAGCACGTCGTAGCCGTGCACGTAA
ACTGCAGCGTATGAAACAGCTGGAAGATAAAGTTGAAGAACTGCTGTGCAAAAACTACCACCTGGAAAAT
GAAGTTGCCCGTCTGAAAAAACTGGTTGGTGAACGTTAAGACCCAGCTTTCTTGTACAAAGTGGTTGATT
CGAGGCTGCTAACAAAGCCCGAAAGGAAGCTGAGTTGGCTGCTGCCACCGCTGAGCAATAACTAGCATAA
CCCCTTGGGGCCTCTAAACGGGTCTTGAGGGGTTTTTTGCTGAAAGGAGGAACTATATCCGGATATCCAC
AGGACGGGTGTGGTCGCCATGATCGCGTAGTCGATAGTGGCTCCAAGTAGCGAAGCGAGCAGGACTGGGC
GGCGGCCAAAGCGGTCGGACAGTGCTCCGAGAACGGGTGCGCATAGAAATTGCATCAACGCATATAGCGC
TAGCAGCACGCCATAGTGACTGGCGATGCTGTCGGAATGGACGATATCCCGCAAGAGGCCCGGCAGTACC
GGCATAACCAAGCCTATGCCTACAGCATCCAGGGTGACGGTGCCGAGGATGACGATGAGCGCATTGTTAG
ATTTCATACACGGTGCCTGACTGCGTTAGCAATTTAACTGTGATAAACTACCGCATTAAAGCTTATCGAT
GATAAGCTGTCAAACATGAGAATTCTTGAAGACGAAAGGGCCTCGTGATACGCCTATTTTTATAGGTTAA
TGTCATGATAATAATGGTTTCTTAGACGTCAGGTGGCACTTTTCGGGGAAATGTGCGCGGAACCCCTATT
TGTTTATTTTTCTAAATACATTCAAATATGTATCCGCTCATGAGACAATAACCCTGATAAATGCTTCAAT
AATATTGAAAAAGGAAGAGTATGAGTATTCAACATTTCCGTGTCGCCCTTATTCCCTTTTTTGCGGCATT
TTGCCTTCCTGTTTTTGCTCACCCAGAAACGCTGGTGAAAGTAAAAGATGCTGAAGATCAGTTGGGTGCA
CGAGTGGGTTACATCGAACTGGATCTCAACAGCGGTAAGATCCTTGAGAGTTTTCGCCCCGAAGAACGTT
TTCCAATGATGAGCACTTTTAAAGTTCTGCTATGTGGCGCGGTATTATCCCGTGTTGACGCCGGGCAAGA
GCAACTCGGTCGCCGCATACACTATTCTCAGAATGACTTGGTTGAGTACTCACCAGTCACAGAAAAGCAT
CTTACGGATGGCATGACAGTAAGAGAATTATGCAGTGCTGCCATAACCATGAGTGATAACACTGCGGCCA
ACTTACTTCTGACAACGATCGGAGGACCGAAGGAGCTAACCGCTTTTTTGCACAACATGGGGGATCATGT
AACTCGCCTTGATCGTTGGGAACCGGAGCTGAATGAAGCCATACCAAACGACGAGCGTGACACCACGATG
CCTGCAGCAATGGCAACAACGTTGCGCAAACTATTAACTGGCGAACTACTTACTCTAGCTTCCCGGCAAC
AATTAATAGACTGGATGGAGGCGGATAAAGTTGCAGGACCACTTCTGCGCTCGGCCCTTCCGGCTGGCTG
GTTTATTGCTGATAAATCTGGAGCCGGTGAGCGTGGGTCTCGCGGTATCATTGCAGCACTGGGGCCAGAT
GGTAAGCCCTCCCGTATCGTAGTTATCTACACGACGGGGAGTCAGGCAACTATGGATGAACGAAATAGAC
AGATCGCTGAGATAGGTGCCTCACTGATTAAGCATTGGTAACTGTCAGACCAAGTTTACTCATATATACT
TTAGATTGATTTAAAACTTCATTTTTAATTTAAAAGGATCTAGGTGAAGATCCTTTTTGATAATCTCATG
ACCAAAATCCCTTAACGTGAGTTTTCGTTCCACTGAGCGTCAGACCCCGTAGAAAAGATCAAAGGATCTT
CTTGAGATCCTTTTTTTCTGCGCGTAATCTGCTGCTTGCAAACAAAAAAACCACCGCTACCAGCGGTGGT
TTGTTTGCCGGATCAAGAGCTACCAACTCTTTTTCCGAAGGTAACTGGCTTCAGCAGAGCGCAGATACCA
AATACTGTCCTTCTAGTGTAGCCGTAGTTAGGCCACCACTTCAAGAACTCTGTAGCACCGCCTACATACC
TCGCTCTGCTAATCCTGTTACCAGTGGCTGCTGCCAGTGGCGATAAGTCGTGTCTTACCGGGTTGGACTC
AAGACGATAGTTACCGGATAAGGCGCAGCGGTCGGGCTGAACGGGGGGTTCGTGCACACAGCCCAGCTTG
GAGCGAACGACCTACACCGAACTGAGATACCTACAGCGTGAGCTATGAGAAAGCGCCACGCTTCCCGAAG
GGAGAAAGGCGGACAGGTATCCGGTAAGCGGCAGGGTCGGAACAGGAGAGCGCACGAGGGAGCTTCCAGG
GGGAAACGCCTGGTATCTTTATAGTCCTGTCGGGTTTCGCCACCTCTGACTTGAGCGTCGATTTTTGTGA
TGCTCGTCAGGGGGGCGGAGCCTATGGAAAAACGCCAGCAACGCGGCCTTTTTACGGTTCCTGGCCTTTT
GCTGGCCTTTTGCTCACATGTTCTTTCCTGCGTTATCCCCTGATTCTGTGGATAACCGTATTACCGCCTT
TGAGTGAGCTGATACCGCTCGCCGCAGCCGAACGACCGAGCGCAGCGAGTCAGTGAGCGAGGAAGCGGAA
GAGCGCCTGATGCGGTATTTTCTCCTTACGCATCTGTGCGGTATTTCACACCGCAATGGTGCACTCTCAG
TACAATCTGCTCTGATGCCGCATAGTTAAGCCAGTATACACTCCGCTATCGCTACGTGACTGGGTCATGG
CTGCGCCCCGACACCCGCCAACACCCGCTGACGCGCCCTGACGGGCTTGTCTGCTCCCGGCATCCGCTTA
CAGACAAGCTGTGACCGTCTCCGGGAGCTGCATGTGTCAGAGGTTTTCACCGTCATCACCGAAACGCGCG
AGGCAGCTGCGGTAAAGCTCATCAGCGTGGTCGTGAAGCGATTCACAGATGTCTGCCTGTTCATCCGCGT
CCAGCTCGTTGAGTTTCTCCAGAAGCGTTAATGTCTGGCTTCTGATAAAGCGGGCCATGTTAAGGGCGGT
TTTTTCCTGTTTGGTCACTGATGCCTCCGTGTAAGGGGGATTTCTGTTCATGGGGGTAATGATACCGATG
AAACGAGAGAGGATGCTCACGATACGGGTTACTGATGATGAACATGCCCGGTTACTGGAACGTTGTGAGG
GTAAACAACTGGCGGTATGGATGCGGCGGGACCAGAGAAAAATCACTCAGGGTCAATGCCAGCGCTTCGT
TAATACAGATGTAGGTGTTCCACAGGGTAGCCAGCAGCATCCTGCGATGCAGATCCGGAACATAATGGTG
CAGGGCGCTGACTTCCGCGTTTCCAGACTTTACGAAACACGGAAACCGAAGACCATTCATGTTGTTGCTC
AGGTCGCAGACGTTTTGCAGCAGCAGTCGCTTCACGTTCGCTCGCGTATCGGTGATTCATTCTGCTAACC
AGTAAGGCAACCCCGCCAGCCTAGCCGGGTCCTCAACGACAGGAGCACGATCATGCGCACCCGTGGCCAG
GACCCAACGCTGCCCGAGATGCGCCGCGTGCGGCTGCTGGAGATGGCGGACGCGATGGATATGTTCTGCC
AAGGGTTGGTTTGCGCATTCACAGTTCTCCGCAAGAATTGATTGGCTCCAATTCTTGGAGTGGTGAATCC
GTTAGCGAGGTGCCGCCGGCTTCCATTCAGGTCGAGGTGGCCCGGCTCCATGCACCGCGACGCAACGCGG
GGAGGCAGACAAGGTATAGGGCGGCGCCTACAATCCATGCCAACCCGTTCCATGTGCTCGCCGAGGCGGC
ATAAATCGCCGTGACGATCAGCGGTCCAATGATCGAAGTTAGGCTGGTAAGAGCCGCGAGCGATCCTTGA
AGCTGTCCCTGATGGTCGTCATCTACCTGCCTGGACAGCATGGCCTGCAACGCGGGCATCCCGATGCCGC
CGGAAGCGAGAAGAATCATAATGGGGAAGGCCATCCAGCCTCGCGTCGCGAACGCCAGCAAGACGTAGCC
CAGCGCGTCGGCCGCCATGCCGGCGATAATGGCCTGCTTCTCGCCGAAACGTTTGGTGGCGGGACCAGTG
ACGAAGGCTTGAGCGAGGGCGTGCAAGATTCCGAATACCGCAAGCGACAGGCCGATCATCGTCGCGCTCC
AGCGAAAGCGGTCCTCGCCGAAAATGACCCAGAGCGCTGCCGGCACCTGTCCTACGAGTTGCATGATAAA
GAAGACAGTCATAAGTGCGGCGACGATAGTCATGCCCCGCGCCCACCGGAAGGAGCTGACTGGGTTGAAG
GCTCTCAAGGGCATCGGTCGATCGACGCTCTCCCTTATGCGACTCCTGCATTAGGAAGCAGCCCAGTAGT
AGGTTGAGGCCGTTGAGCACCGCCGCCGCAAGGAATGGTGCATGCAAGGAGATGGCGCCCAACAGTCCCC
CGGCCACGGGGCCTGCCACCATACCCACGCCGAAACAAGCGCTCATGAGCCCGAAGTGGCGAGCCCGATC
TTCCCCATCGGTGATGTCGGCGATATAGGCGCCAGCAACCGCACCTGTGGCGCCGGTGATGCCGGCCACG
ATGCGTCCGGCGTAGAGGATCG
