>Addgene plasmid #231865 | pDest17_Gcn4 Swap2 | depositor partial sequence | sequence record 455696 | Orf Sequence
GGTAGCGAACTGAGCGAAAGCTTTGATAGTGATGATGAACCGATGATTAATGATAGCAGCGCATGGACCG
AACTGTTTACCAATAGTGATGCACCGATTGAATATAACACCGTGCTGAAAGATACCGTGGATAAAACCGG
TAGCGGTAGTGGTAGCGGTTCACCGGAAAGCAGCGATCCGGCAGCACTGAAACGTGCCCGTAATACCGAA
GCAGCACGTCGTAGCCGTGCACGTAAACTGCAGCGTATGAAACAGCTGGAAGATAAAGTTGAAGAACTGC
TGTGCAAAAACTACCACCTGGAAAATGAAGTTGCCCGTCTGAAAAAACTGGTTGGTGAACGT
